Addgene plasmid #81862: pDONR223_MAGEC2_WT
Purpose: Gateway Donor vector containing MAGEC2 , part of the Target Accelerator Plasmid Collection.
Depositing lab: Jesse Boehm & William Hahn & David Root. Depositing organization: Broad Institute. Publication: Systematic Functional Interrogation of Rare Cancer Variants Identifies Oncogenic Alleles. Kim E, Ilic N, Shrestha Y, Zou L, Kamburov A, Zhu C, Yang X, Lubonja R, Tran N, Nguyen C, Lawrence MS, Piccioni F, Bagul M, Doench JG, Chouinard CR, Wu X, Hogstrom L, Natoli T, Tamayo P, Horn H, Corsello SM, Lage K, Root DE, Subramanian A, Golub TR, Getz G, Boehm JS, Hahn WC. Cancer Discov. 2016 Jul;6(7):714-26. doi: 10.1158/2159-8290.CD-16-0160. Epub 2016 May 4. PubMed 27147599.
Backbone
  Vector backbone: pDONR223
  Backbone manufacturer: Invitrogen
  Backbone size w/o insert (bp): 2790
  Vector type: Gateway Entry vector
Growth in bacteria
  Bacterial resistance: Spectinomycin, 50 μg/mL
  Growth temperature: 37°C
  Growth strain: DH5alpha
  Copy number: High Copy
Gene/Insert
  Gene/Insert name: MAGEC2
  Species: H. sapiens (human)
  Mutation: WT
  GenBank ID: NM_016249.3
  Entrez Gene: MAGEC2 (a.k.a. CT10, HCA587, MAGEE1)
  Promoter: None
  Cloning method: Gateway Cloning
  Sequencing primers: 5′ M13pUC-fwd; 3′ M13-Rev
Terms and licenses: Academic/Nonprofit Terms; Industry Terms: Not Available to Industry
Depositor comments: Closed state: Stop codon immediately follows insert
How to cite: pDONR223_MAGEC2_WT was a gift from Jesse Boehm & William Hahn & David Root (Addgene plasmid # 81862 ; http://n2t.net/addgene:81862 ; RRID:Addgene_81862)
