[The description below was written by a language model from this plasmid's Addgene catalogue record and pLannotate feature annotations shown in this document.]
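Description:
pDONR223_MAGEC2_WT is a Gateway entry clone built on the Invitrogen pDONR223 backbone and carrying the wild-type human MAGEC2 open reading frame (also known as CT10, HCA587 or MAGEE1). It is a bacterial propagation plasmid of about 3.9 kb rather than an expression vector. It replicates in E. coli from a high-copy ColE1/pUC-type origin and is selected with spectinomycin through the aadA (SmR) aminoglycoside adenylyltransferase gene. This marker lies downstream of fragments of a class 1 integron Pc promoter and a gentamicin acetyltransferase gene, which appear as short remnants in the annotation. Small lacZα and lacI fragments and the rrnB T1 and T2 transcription terminators are further backbone elements; the terminators help insulate the cloning region from read-through transcription.

The MAGEC2 coding sequence is flanked on both sides by attL recombination sites in opposite orientations. The automated annotation labels both as attL3, which is probably a nearest-match call, since the two sites in an entry clone are normally distinct so that transfer is directional. These sites allow LR Clonase-mediated transfer of the ORF into any compatible Gateway destination vector, which then supplies the promoter and any tags. The record lists no promoter for the insert; the only one nearby is a T7 promoter just outside the downstream attL site, pointing back toward it. The clone is in the "closed" configuration, with a stop codon immediately after the insert, so it yields native or N-terminally tagged protein but not C-terminal fusions. MAGEC2 is proposed to enhance RING-type E3 ubiquitin ligase activity, including TRIM28-mediated p53 ubiquitination. The plasmid belongs to the Target Accelerator Plasmid Collection, assembled for functional study of cancer-associated alleles, where a wild-type clone would typically serve as the reference for variants.
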