Features (pLannotate 1.2.2; 12 found; start..end, strand, type, name):
     38..74      -  CDS            lacZα (fragment): LacZα fragment of β-galactosidase; lacZ fragment
     91..186     +  protein_bind   attL3: mutant version of attL; recombination site for the Gateway® LR reaction LR Clonase™
    192..1310    +  CDS            MAGEC2: MAGC2_HUMAN - Also known as HCA587, MAGEE1. Experimental evidence at protein level: Swiss-Prot protein existence level 1. Proposed to enhance ubiquitin ligase activity of RING-type zinc finger-containing E3 ubiquitin-protein ligases. In vitro enhances ubiquitin ligase activity of TRIM28 and stimulates p53/TP53 ubiquitination in presence of Ubl-conjugating enzyme UBE2H leading to p53/TP53 degradation. Proposed to act through recruitment and/or stabilization of the Ubl-conjugating enzymes (E2) at the E3:substrate complex. From Homo sapiens (Human).
   1318..1413    -  protein_bind   attL3: mutant version of attL; recombination site for the Gateway® LR reaction LR Clonase™
   1432..1450    -  promoter       T7 promoter: promoter for bacteriophage T7 RNA polymerase
   1640..1663    +  promoter       Pc promoter (fragment): intI1 (promoter lies within the coding sequence); class 1 integron promoter
   1839..1895    +  CDS            GmR (fragment): gentamycin acetyltransferase; aacC1; confers resistance to gentamycin
   1902..2693    +  CDS            SmR: aminoglycoside adenylyltransferase (Murphy, 1985); aadA; confers resistance to spectinomycin and streptomycin
   2786..3374    +  rep_origin     ori: high-copy-number ColE1/pMB1/pBR322/pUC origin of replication
   3557..3649    +  CDS            lacI (fragment): lac repressor; lacI; The lac repressor binds to the lac operator to inhibit transcription in E. coli. This inhibition can be relieved by adding lactose or isopropyl-β-D-thiogalactopyranoside (IPTG).
   3704..3731    -  terminator     rrnB T2 terminator: transcription terminator T2 from the E. coli rrnB gene
   3863..3906    +  terminator     rrnB T1 terminator: Escherichia coli rrnB; transcription terminator T1 from the E. coli rrnB gene
>Addgene plasmid #81862 | pDONR223_MAGEC2_WT | addgene full sequence | sequence record 168867 | Addgene NGS Result
GGCAGTTCCCTACTCTCGCGTTAACGCTAGCATGGATGTTTTCCCAGTCACGACGTTGTAAAACGACGGC
CAGTCTTAAGCTCGGGCCCCAAATAATGATTTTATTTTGACTGATAGTGACCTGTTCGTTGCAACAAATT
GATGAGCAATGCTTTTTTATAATGCCAACTTTGTACAAAAAAGTTGGCACCATGCCTCCCGTTCCAGGCG
TTCCATTCCGCAACGTTGACAACGACTCCCCGACCTCAGTTGAGTTAGAAGACTGGGTAGATGCACAGCA
TCCCACAGATGAGGAAGAGGAGGAAGCCTCCTCCGCCTCTTCCACTTTGTACTTAGTATTTTCCCCCTCT
TCTTTCTCCACATCCTCTTCTCTGATTCTTGGTGGTCCTGAGGAGGAGGAGGTGCCCTCTGGTGTGATAC
CAAATCTTACCGAGAGCATTCCCAGTAGTCCTCCACAGGGTCCTCCACAGGGTCCTTCCCAGAGTCCTCT
GAGCTCCTGCTGCTCCTCTTTTTCATGGAGCTCATTCAGTGAGGAGTCCAGCAGCCAGAAAGGGGAGGAT
ACAGGCACCTGTCAGGGCCTGCCAGACAGTGAGTCCTCTTTCACATATACACTAGATGAAAAGGTGGCCG
AGTTAGTGGAGTTCCTGCTCCTCAAATACGAAGCAGAGGAGCCTGTAACAGAGGCAGAGATGCTGATGAT
TGTCATCAAGTACAAAGATTACTTTCCTGTGATACTCAAGAGAGCCCGTGAGTTCATGGAGCTTCTTTTT
GGCCTTGCCCTGATAGAAGTGGGCCCTGACCACTTCTGTGTGTTTGCAAACACAGTAGGCCTCACCGATG
AGGGTAGTGATGATGAGGGCATGCCCGAGAACAGCCTCCTGATTATTATTCTGAGTGTGATCTTCATAAA
GGGCAACTGTGCCTCTGAGGAGGTCATCTGGGAAGTGCTGAATGCAGTAGGGGTATATGCTGGGAGGGAG
CACTTCGTCTATGGGGAGCCTAGGGAGCTCCTCACTAAAGTTTGGGTGCAGGGACATTACCTGGAGTATC
GGGAGGTGCCCCACAGTTCTCCTCCATATTATGAATTCCTGTGGGGTCCAAGAGCCCATTCAGAAAGCAT
CAAGAAGAAAGTACTAGAGTTTTTAGCCAAGCTGAACAACACTGTTCCTAGTTCCTTTCCATCCTGGTAC
AAGGATGCTTTGAAAGATGTGGAAGAGAGAGTCCAGGCCACAATTGATACCGCAGATGATGCCACTGTCA
TGGCCAGTGAAAGCCTCAGTGTCATGTCCAGCAACGTCTCCTTTTCTGAGTGATTGCCAACTTTCTTGTA
CAAAGTTGGCATTATAAGAAAGCATTGCTTATCAATTTGTTGCAACGAACAGGTCACTATCAGTCAAAAT
AAAATCATTATTTGCCATCCAGCTGATATCCCCTATAGTGAGTCGTATTACATGGTCATAGCTGTTTCCT
GGCAGCTCTGGCCCGTGTCTCAAAATCTCTGATGTTACATTGCACAAGATAAAAATATATCATCATGCCT
CCTCTAGACCAGCCAGGACAGAAATGCCTCGACTTCGCTGCTACCCAAGGTTGCCGGGTGACGCACACCG
TGGAAACGGATGAAGGCACGAACCCAGTGGACATAAGCCTGTTCGGTTCGTAAGCTGTAATGCAAGTAGC
GTATGCGCTCACGCAACTGGTCCAGAACCTTGACCGAACGCAGCGGTGGTAACGGCGCAGTGGCGGTTTT
CATGGCTTGTTATGACTGTTTTTTTGGGGTACAGTCTATGCCTCGGGCATCCAAGCAGCAAGCGCGTTAC
GCCGTGGGTCGATGTTTGATGTTATGGAGCAGCAACGATGTTACGCAGCAGGGCAGTCGCCCTAAAACAA
AGTTAAACATTATGAGGGAAGCGGTGATCGCCGAAGTATCGACTCAACTATCAGAGGTAGTTGGCGTCAT
CGAGCGCCATCTCGAACCGACGTTGCTGGCCGTACATTTGTACGGCTCCGCAGTGGATGGCGGCCTGAAG
CCACACAGTGATATTGATTTGCTGGTTACGGTGACCGTAAGGCTTGATGAAACAACGCGGCGAGCTTTGA
TCAACGACCTTTTGGAAACTTCGGCTTCCCCTGGAGAGAGCGAGATTCTCCGCGCTGTAGAAGTCACCAT
TGTTGTGCACGACGACATCATTCCGTGGCGTTATCCAGCTAAGCGCGAACTGCAATTTGGAGAATGGCAG
CGCAATGACATTCTTGCAGGTATCTTCGAGCCAGCCACGATCGACATTGATCTGGCTATCTTGCTGACAA
AAGCAAGAGAACATAGCGTTGCCTTGGTAGGTCCAGCGGCGGAGGAACTCTTTGATCCGGTTCCTGAACA
GGATCTATTTGAGGCGCTAAATGAAACCTTAACGCTATGGAACTCGCCGCCCGACTGGGCTGGCGATGAG
CGAAATGTAGTGCTTACGTTGTCCCGCATTTGGTACAGCGCAGTAACCGGCAAAATCGCGCCGAAGGATG
TCGCTGCCGACTGGGCAATGGAGCGCCTGCCGGCCCAGTATCAGCCCGTCATACTTGAAGCTAGACAGGC
TTATCTTGGACAAGAAGAAGATCGCTTGGCCTCGCGCGCAGATCAGTTGGAAGAATTTGTCCACTACGTG
AAAGGCGAGATCACCAAGGTAGTCGGCAAATAACCCTCGAGCCACCCATGACCAAAATCCCTTAACGTGA
GTTACGCGTCGTTCCACTGAGCGTCAGACCCCGTAGAAAAGATCAAAGGATCTTCTTGAGATCCTTTTTT
TCTGCGCGTAATCTGCTGCTTGCAAACAAAAAAACCACCGCTACCAGCGGTGGTTTGTTTGCCGGATCAA
GAGCTACCAACTCTTTTTCCGAAGGTAACTGGCTTCAGCAGAGCGCAGATACCAAATACTGTTCTTCTAG
TGTAGCCGTAGTTAGGCCACCACTTCAAGAACTCTGTAGCACCGCCTACATACCTCGCTCTGCTAATCCT
GTTACCAGTGGCTGCTGCCAGTGGCGATAAGTCGTGTCTTACCGGGTTGGACTCAAGACGATAGTTACCG
GATAAGGCGCAGCGGTCGGGCTGAACGGGGGGTTCGTGCACACAGCCCAGCTTGGAGCGAACGACCTACA
CCGAACTGAGATACCTACAGCGTGAGCTATGAGAAAGCGCCACGCTTCCCGAAGGGAGAAAGGCGGACAG
GTATCCGGTAAGCGGCAGGGTCGGAACAGGAGAGCGCACGAGGGAGCTTCCAGGGGGAAACGCCTGGTAT
CTTTATAGTCCTGTCGGGTTTCGCCACCTCTGACTTGAGCGTCGATTTTTGTGATGCTCGTCAGGGGGGC
GGAGCCTATGGAAAAACGCCAGCAACGCGGCCTTTTTACGGTTCCTGGCCTTTTGCTGGCCTTTTGCTCA
CATGTTCTTTCCTGCGTTATCCCCTGATTCTGTGGATAACCGTATTACCGCCTTTGAGTGAGCTGATACC
GCTCGCCGCAGCCGAACGACCGAGCGCAGCGAGTCAGTGAGCGAGGAAGCGGAAGAGCGCCCAATACGCA
AACCGCCTCTCCCCGCGCGTTGGCCGATTCATTAATGCAGCTGGCACGACAGGTTTCCCGACTGGAAAGC
GGGCAGTGAGCGCAACGCAATTAATACGCGTACCGCTAGCCAGGAAGAGTTTGTAGAAACGCAAAAAGGC
CATCCGTCAGGATGGCCTTCTGCTTAGTTTGATGCCTGGCAGTTTATGGCGGGCGTCCTGCCCGCCACCC
TCCGGGCCGTTGCTTCACAACGTTCAAATCCGCTCCCGGCGGATTTGTCCTACTCAGGAGAGCGTTCACC
GACAAACAACAGATAAAACGAAAGGCCCAGTCTTCCGACTGAGCCTTTCGTTTTATTTGATGCCT
