>Addgene plasmid #81862 | pDONR223_MAGEC2_WT | depositor partial sequence | sequence record 155181 | Insert sequence
ATGCCTCCCGTTCCAGGCGTTCCATTCCGCAACGTTGACAACGACTCCCCGACCTCAGTTGAGTTAGAAG
ACTGGGTAGATGCACAGCATCCCACAGATGAGGAAGAGGAGGAAGCCTCCTCCGCCTCTTCCACTTTGTA
CTTAGTATTTTCCCCCTCTTCTTTCTCCACATCCTCTTCTCTGATTCTTGGTGGTCCTGAGGAGGAGGAG
GTGCCCTCTGGTGTGATACCAAATCTTACCGAGAGCATTCCCAGTAGTCCTCCACAGGGTCCTCCACAGG
GTCCTTCCCAGAGTCCTCTGAGCTCCTGCTGCTCCTCTTTTTCATGGAGCTCATTCAGTGAGGAGTCCAG
CAGCCAGAAAGGGGAGGATACAGGCACCTGTCAGGGCCTGCCAGACAGTGAGTCCTCTTTCACATATACA
CTAGATGAAAAGGTGGCCGAGTTAGTGGAGTTCCTGCTCCTCAAATACGAAGCAGAGGAGCCTGTAACAG
AGGCAGAGATGCTGATGATTGTCATCAAGTACAAAGATTACTTTCCTGTGATACTCAAGAGAGCCCGTGA
GTTCATGGAGCTTCTTTTTGGCCTTGCCCTGATAGAAGTGGGCCCTGACCACTTCTGTGTGTTTGCAAAC
ACAGTAGGCCTCACCGATGAGGGTAGTGATGATGAGGGCATGCCCGAGAACAGCCTCCTGATTATTATTC
TGAGTGTGATCTTCATAAAGGGCAACTGTGCCTCTGAGGAGGTCATCTGGGAAGTGCTGAATGCAGTAGG
GGTATATGCTGGGAGGGAGCACTTCGTCTATGGGGAGCCTAGGGAGCTCCTCACTAAAGTTTGGGTGCAG
GGACATTACCTGGAGTATCGGGAGGTGCCCCACAGTTCTCCTCCATATTATGAATTCCTGTGGGGTCCAA
GAGCCCATTCAGAAAGCATCAAGAAGAAAGTACTAGAGTTTTTAGCCAAGCTGAACAACACTGTTCCTAG
TTCCTTTCCATCCTGGTACAAGGATGCTTTGAAAGATGTGGAAGAGAGAGTCCAGGCCACAATTGATACC
GCAGATGATGCCACTGTCATGGCCAGTGAAAGCCTCAGTGTCATGTCCAGCAACGTCTCCTTTTCTGA
